Addgene plasmid #54951: mApple-Talin-N-10
Purpose: Localization: Focal Adhesions, Excitation: 568, Emission: 592
Depositing lab: Michael Davidson. Depositing organization: Florida State University, Tallahassee.
Backbone
  Vector backbone: mApple-N1
  Backbone size w/o insert (bp): 4750
  Vector type: Mammalian Expression
  Selectable markers: Neomycin (select with G418)
Growth in bacteria
  Bacterial resistance: Kanamycin, 50 μg/mL
  Growth temperature: 37°C
  Growth strain: DH5alpha
  Copy number: High Copy
Gene/Insert
  Gene/Insert name: Talin (alt name: NM_011602.5)
  Species: M. musculus (mouse)
  Mutation: H2541R in Talin (last residue before linker)
  Promoter: CMV
  Tag / fusion protein: mApple (C terminal on backbone)
  Cloning method: Unknown
  Sequencing primers: 5′ CMV-F; 3′ SV40pA-R
Terms and licenses: Academic/Nonprofit Terms; Industry Terms: Not Available to Industry
Depositor comments: . Excitation = 568; Emission = 592
How to cite: mApple-Talin-N-10 was a gift from Michael Davidson (Addgene plasmid # 54951 ; http://n2t.net/addgene:54951 ; RRID:Addgene_54951)
