[The description below was written by a language model from this plasmid's Addgene catalogue record.]
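Description:
mApple-Talin-N-10 is a mammalian expression plasmid built on the mApple-N1 backbone (about 4.75 kb without the insert), an N1-style fluorescent protein fusion vector in which the gene of interest is placed upstream of the fluorophore. It is propagated in E. coli as a high-copy plasmid under kanamycin selection. It also carries a neomycin resistance marker, so transfected mammalian cells can be selected with G418, for example to derive stable lines. No feature table is provided, so the specific origins of replication and the polyadenylation signal are not itemised, although the SV40pA-R sequencing primer suggests an SV40 polyadenylation signal downstream of the fusion.

The payload is mouse talin, driven by the CMV promoter for strong constitutive expression. It is fused at its C terminus to the red-orange fluorescent protein mApple, with excitation listed at 568 nm and emission at 592 nm. The "N-10" in the name probably denotes the N1-type fusion orientation and a 10-residue linker between talin and mApple, but the record does not say so explicitly. The depositor notes one substitution, H2541R, at the last talin residue before the linker. Its position at the fusion junction suggests it may come from the cloning, though the cloning method is recorded as unknown.

Talin links integrins to the actin cytoskeleton, and the stated purpose of the construct is to label focal adhesions. It is typically used as a live-cell or fixed-cell imaging marker to visualise focal adhesion distribution and dynamics in transfected mammalian cells, and it can be combined with probes in other spectral channels.
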