>Addgene plasmid #54951 | mApple-Talin-N-10 | depositor partial sequence | sequence record 85339 | insert sequence
ACGTCAGATCCGCTAGCGCTACCGGACTCAGATCTCGAGCTCAAGCTTCGAATTCTAGCCACCATGGTTG
CGCTTTCGCTGAAGATTAGCATTGGGAATGTGGTGAAGACGATGCAATTTGAGCCATCTACCATGGTGTA
CGACGCCTGCCGCATGATTCGTGAGCGGATCCCAGAGGCCCTGGCTGGCCCTCCCAACGACTTTGGGCTC
TTTCTGTCAGATGATGACCCCAAAAAAGGCATCTGGCTAGAGGCTGGGAAAGCTTTGGACTACTACATGC
TCCGAAATGGGGACACCATGGAGTACAGAAAAAAGCAGAGACCCCTGAAGATACGGATGTTAGACGGAAC
GGTGAAGACTATCATGGTGGATGACTCCAAGACCGTCACAGACATGCTCATGACCATTTGTGCCCGAATT
GGTATCACCAACCATGATGAGTATTCACTGGTTCGAGAGCTGATGGAAGAAAAGAAAGATGAGGGGACAG
GGACCCTGAGAAAAGACAAGACCCTACTGCGAGATGAAAAGAAGATGGAGAAGCTAAAGCAGAAGTTGCA
CACAGACGATGAGTTGAACTGGCTGGACCATGGGCGGACACTGAGGGAACAGGGAGTGGAAGAGCATGAG
ACGTTGCTGCTGCGGAGAAAGTTCTTCTACTCAGACCAGAATGTGGATTCCCGAGACCCTGTACAGCTGA
ACCTTCTCTATGTGCAGGCACGAGATGACATCCTGAATGGCTCCCATCCTGTCTCCTTTGACAAGGCCTG
TGAATTTGCAGGCTTCCAGTGCCAGATCCAGTTTGGACCTCACAATGAACAGAAGCACAAGGCTGGCTTC
CTTGACCTGAAGGACTTCCTGCCCAAGGAGTATGTGAAGCAGAAGGGAGAGCGTAAGATCTTTCAGGCAC
ACAAGAATTGTGGGCAGATGAGTGAAATTGAGGCCAAGGTACGCTACGTGAAGCTGGCCCGTTCCCTCAA
GACTTACGGTGTCTCCTTCTTCCTAGTCAAGGAAAAGATGAAGGGGAAGAATAAACTGGTGCCCAGGCTG
TTGGGCATCACTAAGGAGTGTGTGATGCGTGTGGATGAGAAGACCAAGGAGGTGATTCAGGAATGGAGCC
TCACCAACATCAAACGCTGGGCTGCCTCTCCCAAGAGCTTTACTCTGGACTTTGGAGACTATCAGGATGG
CTACTACTCAGTACAGACGACAGAAGGCGAGCAGATCGCACAGCTCATTGCTGGCTACATAGATATCATC
CTTAAGAAGAAAAAAAGCAAGGACCATTTTGGGCTGGAGGGAGATGAAGAGTCTACTATGTTGGAGGACT
CAGTGTCTCCCAAAAAGTCAACAGTCCTTCAGCAGCAGTACAACCGAGTGGGGAAAGTGGAGCACGGCTC
TGTGGCTCTGCCAGCCATCATGCGCTCTGGAGCCTCTGGTCCTGAGAATTTCCAGGTGGGGAGCATGCCA
CCTGCCCAGCAGCAGATCACCAGTGGCCAGATGCACCGAGGACACATGCCACCTCTGACTTCAGCCCAGC
AGGCGCTCACTGGAACCATTAACTCCAGCATGCAGGCTGTGCAGGCTGCCCAGGCCACTCTGGATGACTT
TGAGACTCTACCCCCTCTTGGCCAGGATGCTGCCTCCAAAGCTTGGCGTAAGAACAAGATGGATGAATCA
AAGCATGAGATCCACTCCCAGGTAGATGCCATCACAGCTGGCACTGCCTCTGTGGTAAACCTGACAGCAG
GAGATCCTGCAGAGACAGACTATACAGCAGTGGGCTGTGCAGTCACCACCATCTCTTCCAACCTGACGGA
GATGTCCCGTGGGGTGAAGCTATTGGCTGCCCTGCTGGAGGATGAAGGCGGCAATGGCCGGCCCCTTCTG
CAAGCAGCAAAGGGCCTTGCAGGGGCTGTGTCGGAACTGCTTCGCAGTGCTCAGCCCGCCAGCGCTGAGC
CTCGTCAGAACCTGCTGCAGGCAGCCGGGAACGTGGGCCAGGCCAGTGGGGAGCTGTTGCAGCAAATTGG
GGAAAGTGACACTGACCCCCACTTCCAGGATGTTCTAATGCAGCTAGCAAACGCAGTGGCAAGTGCTGCA
GCCGCCCTGGTCCTCAAGGCCAAGAGTGTGGCCCAGCGCACAGAGGATTCCGGGCTTCAGACCCAAGTGA
TTGCTGCAGCTACGCAATGTGCTCTGTCCACTTCCCAGCTGGTGGCCTGTACCAAGGTGGTAGCACCTAC
AATCAGCTCACCTGTGTGCCAAGAACAGCTAGTCGAGGCTGGGCGACTGGTGGCCAAAGCTGTGGAGGGC
TGTGTGTCTGCCTCGCAAGCAGCTACAGAAGATGGACAGCTGCTTCGAGGGGTAGGAGCAGCAGCCACGG
CTGTCACCCAGGCCCTCAATGAGCTGCTGCAGCACGTGAAGGCCCACGCCACCGGAGCTGGGCCTGCCGG
TCGGTATGACCAAGCCACTGATACCATCCTCACCGTCACTGAAAACATCTTCAGCTCCATGGGTGATGCT
GGGGAGATGGTGCGCCAGGCCCGCATCCTGGCCCAAGCCACCTCAGACCTGGTCAATGCTATCAAGGCCG
ATGCTGAGGGGGAGAGTGATCTGGAGAACTCTAGAAAGCTCCTGAGTGCTGCCAAGATCCTCGCTGATGC
CACCGCCAAGATGGTGGAGGCGGCCAAGGGAGCAGCCGCCCACCCTGACAGTGAGGAACAGCAGCAGCGA
CTGCGTGAAGCAGCTGAGGGGCTTCGCATGGCCACCAATGCAGCTGCGCAGAACGCCATCAAGAAGAAGT
TGGTGCAGCGCCTGGAGCATGCAGCCAAGCAAGCTGCAGCCTCTGCAACACAGACCATTGCTGCAGCCCA
ACATGCAGCCTCTGCCCCCAAGGCCTCTGCGGGCCCCCAGCCCCTACTGGTGCAGAGCTGTAAGGCCGTG
GCAGAGCAGATTCCGTTGCTGGTGCAGGGTGTCCGAGGAAGTCAAGCTCAGCCTGACAGCCCTAGTGCTC
AGCTCGCCCTCATTGCTGCCAGCCAGAGCTTCCTGCAGCCAGGTGGGAAGATGGTGGCAGCGGCAAAAGC
CTCAGTGCCAACAATTCAGGACCAGGCTTCAGCGATGCAGCTGAGTCAGTGCGCAAAGAACCTAGGCACT
GCCCTGGCCGAGCTGCGCACTGCTGCTCAGAAGGCTCAGGAGGCATGTGGACCTTTGGAGATGGATTCTG
CACTGAGTGTTGTACAAAATCTAGAGAAAGACCTACAGGAAATAAAAGCAGCAGCTCGAGATGGCAAGCT
TAAGCCCTTACCTGGGGAAACAATGGAGAAGTGTACCCAAGATCTTGGCAACAGCACCAAAGCGGTGAGC
TCTGCCATCGCCAAGCTGCTGGGGGAGATTGCCCAGGGCAACGAGAACTATGCAGGTATTGCAGCTCGGG
ATGTAGCTGGTGGACTAAGGTCACTAGCCCAGGCTGCGCGGGGTGTGGCTGCGCTGACATCAGATCCTGC
AGTGCAGGCCATTGTGCTTGACACAGCCAGCGACGTTCTGGACAAGGCCAGCAGCCTCATTGAAGAGGCA
AAAAAAGCATCTGGACACCCAGGGGACCCAGAAAGCCAGCAAAGGCTTGCTCAGGTAGCTAAAGCAGTGA
CCCAAGCCCTGAACCGCTGTGTCAGCTGCCTGCCTGGCCAAAGAGACGTGGATAATGCCCTACGAGCCGT
TGGAGATGCCAGCAAGCGACTCCTGAGTGACTTGCTTCCTCCAAGCACGGGGACATTTCAAGAAGCACAG
AGCCGATTGAATGAAGCTGCAGCTGGGTTAAATCAGGCCGCCACAGAACTGGTGCAAGCCTCCCGAGGAA
CTCCTCAGGACCTGGCTCGGGCCTCCGGCCGATTTGGACAGGACTTCAGCACCTTCCTGGAAGCTGGTGT
GGAGATGGCCGGACAGGCCCCGAGCCAGGAGGACCGAGCCCAGGTGGTGTCCAACCTGAAGGGCATATCC
ATGTCTTCAAGCAAACTTCTCCTTGCCGCTAAGGCCTTGTCCACAGACCCTGCTTCTCCCAACCTCAAGA
GTCAGCTGGCTGCGGCTGCCCGGGCAGTGACGGACAGCATCAACCAGCTCATCACCATGTGCACCCAGCA
GGCACCTGGCCAGAAGGAGTGTGACAATGCACTTCGGCAGCTAGAGACAGTCCGAGAACTCCTGGAGAAT
CCAGTCCAGCCCATCAACGACATGTCCTACTTCGGTTGCTTGGACAGTGTCATGGAGAACTCCAAGGTCC
TAGGTGAGGCCATGACTGGCATCTCCCAAAATGCCAAGAATGGAAATCTGCCGGAGTTTGGAGATGCCAT
TGCCACAGCCTCCAAGGCTCTCTGTGGCTTCACGGAGGCAGCCGCACAGGCAGCATATCTAGTTGGTGTC
TCTGACCCCAACAGCCAAGCTGGACAGCAAGGACTGGTGGAACCCACACAGTTTGCCCGTGCAAACCAGG
CAATTCAGATGGCCTGTCAGAGTCTGGGGGAGCCTGGCTGTACCCAGGCCCAGGTGTTATCTGCAGCCAC
TATTGTAGCCAAACACACATCTGCATTGTGTAACAGCTGTCGCCTGGCTTCCGCTAGGACTGCCAATCCC
ACTGCCAAGCGCCAGTTTGTACAGTCAGCCAAGGAGGTGGCCAACAGTACAGCCAATCTTGTCAAGACCA
TCAAGGCACTAGATGGGGACTTCACAGAAGAGAACCGTGCCCAGTGCCGAGCAGCCACAGCCCCTCTGCT
GGAAGCTGTGGATAACCTGAGTGCCTTTGCCTCCAACCCTGAGTTCTCCAGCGTCCCTGCCCAGATCAGC
CCTGAGGGCAGAGCAGCCATGGAGCCCATTGTAATCTCTGCTAAGACAATGTTGGAGAGTGCTGGAGGGC
TCATCCAGACAGCTCGGGCGTTAGCAGTCAATCCCCGAGACCCCCCACGTTGGTCTGTGCTAGCTGGCCA
CTCTCGGACTGTCTCAGATTCCATCAAGAAACTTATTACAAGCATGAGGGACAAAGCCCCAGGGCAGCTG
GAGTGTGAGACAGCCATTGCGGCTCTGAACAGCTGCTTGCGGGACCTAGATCAGGCTTCGCTTGCCGCTG
TCAGCCAGCAGCTTGCTCCCCGTGAAGGAATCTCTCAAGAGGCTTTGCACACCCAGATGCTCACTGCAGT
GCAAGAAATTTCTCATCTCATTGAGCCGCTGGCCAGCGCTGCTCGGGCTGAAGCCTCCCAGCTGGGACAC
AAGGTGTCCCAAATGGCCCAGTACTTTGAACCACTCACCCTGGCTGCAGTGGGTGCTGCGTCTAAGACCC
TGAGCCACCCGCAGCAGATGGCACTTCTGGACCAGACTAAAACGTTGGCAGAGTCTGCCTTGCAGTTGCT
ATATACTGCCAAGGAGGCTGGTGGTAACCCCAAGCAAGCAGCACACACCCAGGAAGCCCTGGAGGAGGCT
GTGCAGATGATGACAGAGGCCGTAGAAGACCTGACGACGACCCTCAACGAAGCAGCCAGTGCTGCAGGAG
TCGTTGGCGGCATGGTGGACTCTATCACTCAGGCCATCAACCAGCTAGATGAAGGACCTATGGGTGACCC
AGAAGGCTCATTCGTAGATTACCAGACAACCATGGTGAGGACAGCCAAGGCCATTGCTGTCACTGTTCAG
GAGATGGTAACCAAGTCAAACACCAGCCCTGAAGAGCTAGGCCCTCTTGCCAACCAGCTGACCAGTGACT
ATGGCCGACTGGCCTCACAAGCCAAGCCTGCAGCTGTGGCTGCTGAAAATGAAGAGATAGGCGCTCACAT
CAAACACCGAGTACAGGAGCTGGGCCATGGCTGCTCTGCTCTGGTCACCAAGGCAGGTGCCTTGCAGTGT
AGCCCCAGTGATGTCTACACCAAGAAGGAGCTCATAGAGTGTGCCCGCAGAGTGTCAGAGAAGGTCTCCC
ATGTTCTGGCTGCACTCCAGGCTGGGAATCGTGGTACCCAGGCCTGCATTACAGCAGCCAGTGCTGTGTC
TGGTATCATTGCTGACCTCGACACCACCATCATGTTCGCTACTGCTGGCACACTTAACCGTGAGGGTGCT
GAAACTTTTGCTGACCACCGGGAGGGTATCTTAAAGACAGCAAAGGTTCTTGTGGAGGACACCAAGGTCC
TAGTGCAGAATGCAGCTGGGAGCCAGGAGAAGTTGGCACAAGCCGCCCAGTCCTCCGTGGCCACCATTAC
CCGCCTCGCTGATGTGGTCAAGCTCGGTGCAGCCAGCCTAGGAGCCGAAGACCCTGAAACTCAGGTGGTG
CTGATCAATGCAGTAAAGGACGTAGCCAAGGCCCTGGGTGACCTCATCAGCGCTACGAAGGCTGCAGCGG
GCAAAGTTGGGGATGACCCTGCAGTGTGGCAGCTCAAGAACTCTGCCAAGGTGATGGTGACCAATGTGAC
ATCATTGCTCAAGACAGTGAAGGCTGTGGAAGATGAGGCCACCAAAGGCACACGGGCCCTAGAGGCAACC
ACAGAGCACATACGTCAGGAACTGGCGGTCTTCTGTTCCCCAGAGCCACCTGCCAAGACCTCTACCCCTG
AAGACTTCATCCGAATGACCAAGGGTATTACTATGGCAACAGCCAAAGCCGTTGCTGCTGGCAATTCCTG
TCGACAGGAAGATGTCATTGCCACAGCCAATCTGAGCCGACGGGCTATTGCGGACATGCTTCGGGCTTGC
AAGGAAGCAGCTTTCCACCCAGAAGTGGCACCTGATGTACGGCTCCGAGCCCTGCACTATGGCCGGGAGT
GTGCCAATGGTTACCTGGAACTGCTGGACCACGTGCTGCTGACCCTTCAGAAGCCAAACCCAGACCTGAA
GCAGCAGCTAACTGGACACTCAAAGCGGGTTGCTGGCTCTGTGACTGAGCTCATCCAGGCTGCTGAAGCC
ATGAAAGGAACAGAGTGGGTGGACCCAGAGGACCCTACTGTCATTGCTGAGAATGAGCTCTTGGGAGCCG
CAGCCGCCATCGAGGCTGCAGCCAAGAAGCTGGAGCAGCTGAAGCCCAGGGCCAAACCCAAGGAGGCGGA
TGAGTCCTTGAACTTTGAGGAACAAATCCTAGAAGCTGCCAAGTCCATCGCTGCAGCCACCAGTGCACTG
GTAAAGGCTGCGTCAGCAGCCCAGAGGGAGCTGGTGGCTCAAGGAAAGGTGGGCGCCATTCCAGCCAATG
CACTGGATGATGGGCAGTGGTCGCAGGGCCTCATTTCCGCTGCCCGTATGGTGGCTGCGGCCACCAACAA
TCTGTGTGAAGCAGCTAACGCAGCTGTCCAGGGCCATGCTAGCCAGGAGAAACTCATTTCCTCAGCCAAG
CAAGTAGCTGCCTCCACAGCTCAGCTCCTGGTAGCTTGCAAGGTCAAAGCAGATCAGGACTCTGAGGCAA
TGAAACGGCTCCAGGCTGCTGGCAATGCAGTGAAGAGGGCCTCAGATAACCTGGTAAAGGCGGCCCAGAA
AGCTGCAGCCTTCGAAGACCAGGAGAATGAGACGGTGGTGGTGAAGGAGAAAATGGTTGGGGGCATTGCC
CAGATTATCGCAGCACAGGAAGAGATGCTTCGGAAGGAACGAGAGCTGGAAGAGGCTCGGAAAAAGCTCG
CCCAGATCCGGCAGCAGCAGTACAAGTTCTTGCCTTCAGAGCTTCGAGACGAGCGCGGCTCCGCGTCCCG
ATCACCGGTCGCCACCATGGTGAGCAAGGGCGAGGAGAATAACATGGCCATCATCAAGGAGTTCATGCGC
TTCAAGGTGCACATGGAGGGCTCCGTGAACGGCCACGAGTTCGAGATCGAGGGCGAGGGCGAGGGCCGCC
CCTACGAGGCCTTTCAGACCGCTAAGCTGAAGGTGACCAAGGGTGGCCCCCTGCCCTTCGCCTGGGACAT
CCTGTCCCCTCAGTTCATGTACGGCTCCAAGGTCTACATTAAGCACCCAGCCGACATCCCCGACTACTTC
AAGCTGTCCTTCCCCGAGGGCTTCAGGTGGGAGCGCGTGATGAACTTCGAGGACGGCGGCATTATTCACG
TTAACCAGGACTCCTCCCTGCAGGACGGCGTGTTCATCTACAAGGTGAAGCTGCGCGGCACCAACTTCCC
CTCCGACGGCCCCGTAATGCAGAAGAAGACCATGGGCTGGGAGGCCTCCGAGGAGCGGATGTACCCCGAG
GACGGCGCCCTGAAGAGCGAGATCAAGAAGAGGCTGAAGCTGAAGGACGGCGGCCACTACGCCGCCGAGG
TCAAGACCACCTACAAGGCCAAGAAGCCCGTGCAGCTGCCCGGCGCCTACATCGTCGACATCAAGTTGGA
CATCGTGTCCCACAACGAGGACTACACCATCGTGGAACAGTACGAACGCGCCGAGGGCCGCCACTCCACC
GGCGGCATGGACGAGCTGTACAAGTAAGCGGCCGCGACTCTAGATCATAATCAGCCATACCACATT
