>Addgene plasmid #54951 | mApple-Talin-N-10 | addgene partial sequence | sequence record 98543 | Mombaerts mRFPup 5'-GTGGCCGTTCACGGAGCCCTCCATG-3'
GATGGCCATGTTATTCTCCTCGCCCTTGCTCACCATGGTGGCGACCGGTGATCGGGACGCGGAGCCGCGC
TCGTCTCGAAGCTCTGAAGGCAAGAACTTGTACTGCTGCTGCCGGATCTGGGCGAGCTTTTTCCGAGCCT
CTTCCAGCTCTCGTTCCTTCCGAAGCATCTCTTCCTGTGCTGCGATAATCTGGGCAATGCCCCCAACCAT
TTTCTCCTTCACCACCACCGTCTCATTCTCCTGGTCTTCGAAGGCTGCAGCTTTCTGGGCCGCCTTTACC
AGGTTATCTGAGGCCCTCTTCACTGCATTGCCAGCAGCCTGGAGCCGTTTCATTGCCTCAGAGTCCTGAT
CTGCTTTGACCTTGCAAGCTACCAGGAGCTGAGCTGTGGAGGCAGCTACTTGCTTGGCTGAGGAAATGAG
TTTCTCCTGGCTAGCATGGCCCTGGACAGCTGCGTTAGCTGCTTCACACAGATTGTTGGTGGCCGCAGCC
ACCATACGGGCAGCGGAAATGAGGCCCTGCGACCACTGCCCATCATCCAGTGCATTGGCTGGAATGGCGC
CCACCTTTCCTTGAGCCACCAGCTCCCTCTGGGCTGCTGACGCAGCCTTTACCAGTGCACTGGTGGCTGC
AGCGATGGACTTGGCAGCTTCTAGGATTTGTTCCTCAAAGTTCAAGGACTCATCCGCCTCCTTGGGTTTG
GCCCTGGGCTTCAGCTGCTCCAGCTTCTTGGCTGCAGCCTCGATGGCGGCTGCGGCTCCCAAGAGCTCAT
TCTCAGCAATGACAGTAGG
